Addgene plasmid #126814: FLN-mRFP1
Purpose: filamin fusion with mRFP1
Depositing lab: David Knecht. Depositing organization: University of Connecticut.
Backbone
  Vector backbone: unknown
  Vector type: Dictyostelium expression
  Selectable markers: Neomycin (select with G418)
Growth in bacteria
  Bacterial resistance: Ampicillin, 100 μg/mL
  Growth temperature: 37°C
  Growth strain: DH5alpha
  Copy number: High Copy
Gene/Insert
  Gene/Insert name: Filamin-mRFP1
  Insert size (bp): 3250
  Tag / fusion protein: mRFP1 (C terminal on insert)
  Cloning method: Restriction Enzyme; 5′ cloning site Unknown (unknown if destroyed); 3′ cloning site Unknown (unknown if destroyed)
Terms and licenses: Academic/Nonprofit Terms; Industry Terms: Not Available to Industry
How to cite: FLN-mRFP1 was a gift from David Knecht (Addgene plasmid # 126814 ; http://n2t.net/addgene:126814 ; RRID:Addgene_126814)
