[The description below was written by a language model from this plasmid's Addgene catalogue record.]
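Description:
FLN-mRFP1 is a Dictyostelium expression plasmid that produces filamin fused to the monomeric red fluorescent protein mRFP1. The backbone is recorded as unknown, so its lineage, its replication or integration behaviour in Dictyostelium cells, and the promoter and terminator driving the fusion are not stated. The plasmid is a shuttle construct. It is propagated in E. coli as a high-copy plasmid under ampicillin selection, and it carries a neomycin resistance marker so that transformed Dictyostelium cells can be selected with G418.

The payload is a Filamin-mRFP1 insert of about 3.25 kb, with mRFP1 attached to the C terminus of filamin. The record does not give the species of origin of the filamin coding sequence. The insert was introduced by restriction enzyme cloning, but neither the 5′ nor the 3′ site is recorded. Filamin is an actin cross-linking protein that helps organise cortical actin networks, and fusing it to a red fluorophore lets its distribution be followed in living cells by fluorescence microscopy. Because mRFP1 is spectrally distinct from green reporters, a fusion like this can in principle be imaged alongside GFP-tagged proteins. The catalogue entry itself states the purpose only as a filamin fusion with mRFP1, so any use beyond localisation and dynamics of the tagged protein in Dictyostelium is not documented. No feature table is provided, so further elements of the plasmid cannot be described.
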