>Addgene plasmid #126814 | FLN-mRFP1 | addgene partial sequence | sequence record 250033 | Addgene Partial NGS Result
GAATTCCTCGAGTAATTTGAAGAACATGGATTGATGTCCAAAAAAAGACTTTTACAGGTTGGGCAAATAA
TTATTTAAAAGAAAGAATTTTAAAGATTGAAGATCTTGCAACAAGTTTAGAAGATGGTGTACTTTTAATT
AATCTTTTAGAAATTATTTCAAGTAAAAAGATTTTGAAATATAACAAAGCTCCAAAGATTAGAATGCAAA
AGATTGAAAACAACAATATGGCCGTTAACTTTATCAAGAGTGAAGGTTTGAAATTGGTTGGTATTGGTGC
TGAAGATATCGTTGATAGTCAATTGAAATTAATTCTTGGTTTAATTTGGACCTTGATTTTACGTTATCAA
ATTCAAATGTCTGAAAGTGATAACTCACCAAAAGCAGCTCTCTTGGAATGGGTTAGAAAGCAAGTTGCCC
CATACAAGGTTGTTGTAAACAATTTCACAGACTCATGGTGTGATGGTCGTGTTCTCTCTGCTCTCACTGA
TTCCCTCAAACCAGGTGTTAGAGAGATGTCAACCCTCACCGGTGATGCCGTTCAAGATATCGACAGATCC
ATGGATATCGCTCTTGAAGAATATGAAATCCCAAAGATTATGGATGCCAATGATATGAACTCTCTTCCAG
ATGAATTATCAGTCATCACCTACGTCTCTTATTTCCGTGATTATGCACTCAACAAAGAAAAGAGAGATGC
TGATGCTTTAGCTGCCCTCGAAAAGAAACGTCGTGAAACTTCAGATGCCAGCAAGGTTGAAGTTTATGGT
CCAGGTGTTGAAGGTGGTTTCGTTAATAAATCCGCCGATTTCCACATTAAAGCCGTCAACTACTATGGTG
AACCATTAGCCAACGGTGGTGAAGGTTTCACTGTTAGCGTCGTTGGTGCCGATGGTGTTGAAGTCCCATG
CAAATTGGTTGACAACAAAAATGGTATCTATGATGCTTCATACACTGCTACCGTTCCACAAGACTACACT
GTCGTCGTTCAATTAGATGATGTCCACTGCAAAGACTCACCATACAACGTTAAGATTGACGGTTCAGATG
CTCAACACTCAAATGCCTACGGTCCAGGTTTAGAAGGTGGTAAAGTTGGTGTTCCAGCTGCTTTCAAAAT
CCAAGGTCGTAACAAGGATGGCGAGACCGTCACTCAAGGTGGTGATGATTTCACCGTCAAAGTTCAATCA
CCAGAAGGTCCAGTCGATGCTCAAATCAAAGACAATGGTGATGGTTCATACGATGTTGAATACAAACCAA
CCAAAGGTGGTGATCACACTGTCGAAGTTTTCCTCCGTGGTGAACCATTAGCCCAAGGTCCAACCGAAGT
TAAGATCCTCAACTCTGACTCTCAAAACAGTTATTGTGATGGTCCAGGTTTCGAAAAAGCCCAAGCTAAA
CGTCCAACTGAATTCACTATTCACTCTGTTGGTGCTGATAATAAACCATGTGCTGCTGGTGGTGATCCAT
TCCAAGTATCCATCAGTGGTCCACACCCAGTCAACGTTGGTATCACCGATAATGACGATGGTACTTACAC
TGTTGCCTACACTCCAGAACAACCAGGTGACTACGAAATTCAAGTCACCCTCAATGATGAAGCCATCAAG
GATATTCCAAAATCAATTCATATTAAACCAGCTGCTGATCCAGAGAAATCATACGCTGAAGGTCCAGGTT
TAGATGGTGGTGAATGTTTCCAACCAAGCAAATTCAAGATTCATGCAGTTGATCCAGATGGTGTACACCG
TACTGACGGTGGTGACGGTTTTGTCGTTACCATTGAAGGTCCAGCTCCAGTCGATCCAGTTATGGTCGAT
AATGGTGATGGTACATATGATGTTGAATTTGAACCAAAAGAAGCCGGTGACTATGTTATCAATCTCACTT
TAGATGGTGACAACGTCAATGGTTTCCCAAAGACTGTTACCGTTAAACCAGCCCCATCCGCTGAACACTC
TTATGCTGAAGGTGAAGGTTTAGTCAAAGTATTTGATAATGCCCCAGCTGAATTCACTATTTTCGCCGTT
GACACTAAAGGTGTTGCTCGTACCGATGGTGGTGATCCATTTGAAGTCGCTATCAATGGTCCAGATGGTT
TAGTCGTTGATGCCAAAGTTACCGATAACAATGACGGTACTTATGGTGTTGTCTATGATGCCCCAGTTGA
AGGTAACTACAATGTTAATGTCACCCTCCGTGGTAATCCAATCAAAAATATGCCAATCGATGTCAAATGC
ATTGAAGGTGCCAATGGTGAAGATTCATCATTCGGTTCATTCACTTTTACCGTCGCTGCTAAAAATAAGA
AAGGTGAAGTTAAAACCTATGGTGGTGATAAATTTGAAGTCTCTATCACTGGTCCAGCTGAAGAAATCAC
TCTCGATGCTATTGATAACCAAGATGGTACTTATACTGCCGCTTACTCTTTAGTTGGTAATGGTCGTTTC
TCAACTGGTGTCAAATTAAACGGTAAACACATTGAAGGTTCTCCATTCAAACAAGTACTTGGTAACCCAG
GTAAAAAGAATCCAGAAGTTAAATCTTTCACTACTACTCGTACTGCCAATCTAGGATCCATGGCCTCCTC
CGAGGACGTCATCAAGGAGTTCATGCGCTTCAAGGTGCGCATGGAGGGCTCCGTGAACGGCCACGAGTTC
GAGATCGAGGGCGAGGGCGAGGGCCGCCCCTACGAGGGCACCCAGACCGCCAAGCTGAAGGTGACCAAGG
GCGGCCCCCTGCCCTTCGCCTGGGACATCCTGTCCCCTCAGTTCCAGTACGGCTCCAAGGCCTACGTGAA
GCACCCCGCCGACATCCCCGACTACTTGAAGCTGTCCTTCCCCGAGGGCTTCAAGTGGGAGCGCGTGATG
AACTTCGAGGACGGCGGCGTGGTGACCGTGACCCAGGACTCCTCCCTGCAGGACGGCGAGTTCATCTACA
AGGTGAAGCTGCGCGGCACCAACTTCCCCTCCGACGGCCCCGTAATGCAGAAGAAGACCATGGGCTGGGA
GGCCTCCACCGAGCGGATGTACCCCGAGGACGGCGCCCTGAAGGGCGAGATCAAGATGAGGCTGAAGCTG
AAGGACGGCGGCCACTACGACGCCGAGGTCAAGACCACCTACATGGCCAAGAAGCCCGTGCAGCTGCCCG
GCGCCTACAAGACCGACATCAAGCTGGACATCACCTCCCACAACGAGGACTACACCATCGTGGGACAGTA
CGAGCGCGCCGAGGGCCGCCACTCCACCGGCGCCTAA
