>Addgene plasmid #126814 | FLN-mRFP1 | addgene partial sequence | sequence record 252400 | dFLN-rev 5'-ACACGACCATCACACCATG-3'
ACTTGCTTTCTAACCCATTCCAAGAGAGCTGCTTTTGGTGAGTTATCACTTTCAGACATTTGAATTTGAT
AACGTAAAATCAAGGTCCAAATTAAACCAAGAATTAATTTCAATTGACTATCAACGATATCTTCAGCACC
AATACCAACCAATTTCAAACCTTCACTCTTGATAAAGTTAACGGCCATATTGTTGTTTTCAATCTTTTGC
ATTCTAATCTTTGGAGCTTTGTTATATTTCAAAATCTTTTTACTTGAAATAATTTCTAAAAGATTAATTA
AAAGTACACCATCTTCTAAACTTGTTGCAAGATCTTCAATCTTTAAAATTCTTTCTTTTAAATAATTATT
TGCCCAACCTGTAAAAGTCTTTTTTTGGACATCAATCCATGTTTTTCCACTTGGAGCAGCAGCCATTTTC
GGAATTCCTGCAGCCCGGGGTTTAAGCTTGGGATCTGATTTTTATTTTTTATTTAATTTAATTTATTTGT
TTTAAGAAATAAGAAAAAAAAAAA
